>Addgene plasmid #173256 | RVD-AC9 | addgene full sequence | sequence record 353045 | Addgene NGS Result
GCCTAACTTCGATCATTGGACCGCTGATCGTCACGGCGATTTATGCCGCCTCGGCGAGCACATGGAACGG
GTTGGCATGGATTGTAGGCGCCGCCCTATACCTTGTCTGCCTCCCCGCGTTGCGTCGCGGTGCATGGAGC
CGGGCCACCTCGACCTGAATGGAAGCCGGCGGCACCTCGCTAACGGATTCACCACTCCAAGAATTGGAGC
CAATCAATTCTTGCGGAGAACTGTGAATGCGCAAACCAACCCTTGATCGGGGAAGAACAGTATGTCGAGC
TATTTTTTGACTTACTGGGGATCAAGCCTGATTGGGAGAAAATAAAATATCCCCTATAGTGAGTCGTATT
ACATGGTCATAGCTGTTTCCTGGCAGCTCTGGCCCGTGTCTCAAAATCTCTGATGTTACATTGCACAAGA
TAAAAATATATCATCATGCCTCCTCTAGACCAAAGCTGGTCTCGTTCCAATATTGGTGGCAAACAGGCTC
TTGAGACGGTTCAGCGCCTCCTTCCAGTTCTCTGTCAAGCCCACGGACTCACCCCAGATCAAGTTGTAGC
GATTGCTAGTCATGACGGTGGCAAACAGGCTCTTGAAACCGTCCAACGCCTTCTACCAGTTCTCTGTCAA
GCCCACGGACTAACCCCAGCGCAAGTTGTAGCGATTGCCTCTTGAGACCATATCTGGTCGAGCCACCCAT
GACCAAAATCCCTTAACGTGAGTTACGCGTCGTTCCACTGAGCGTCAGACCCCGTAGAAAAGATCAAAGG
ATCTTCTTGAGATCCTTTTTTTCTGCGCGTAATCTGCTGCTTGCAAACAAAAAAACCACCGCTACCAGCG
GTGGTTTGTTTGCCGGATCAAGAGCTACCAACTCTTTTTCCGAAGGTAACTGGCTTCAGCAGAGCGCAGA
TACCAAATACTGTTCTTCTAGTGTAGCCGTAGTTAGGCCACCACTTCAAGAACTCTGTAGCACCGCCTAC
ATACCTCGCTCTGCTAATCCTGTTACCAGTGGCTGCTGCCAGTGGCGATAAGTCGTGTCTTACCGGGTTG
GACTCAAGACGATAGTTACCGGATAAGGCGCAGCGGTCGGGCTGAACGGGGGGTTCGTGCACACAGCCCA
GCTTGGAGCGAACGACCTACACCGAACTGAGATACCTACAGCGTGAGCTATGAGAAAGCGCCACGCTTCC
CGAAGGGAGAAAGGCGGACAGGTATCCGGTAAGCGGCAGGGTCGGAACAGGAGAGCGCACGAGGGAGCTT
CCAGGGGGAAACGCCTGGTATCTTTATAGTCCTGTCGGGTTTCGCCACCTCTGACTTGAGCGTCGATTTT
TGTGATGCTCGTCAGGGGGGCGGAGCCTATGGAAAAACGCCAGCAACGCGGCCTTTTTACGGTTCCTGGC
CTTTTGCTGGCCTTTTGCTCACATGTTCTTTCCTGCGTTATCCACAGAATCAGGGGATAACGCAGGAAAG
AACATGAATTAATTCTCATGTTTGACAGCTTATCATCGATTAGCTTTAATGCGGTAGTTTATCACAGTTA
AATTGCTAACGCAGTCAGGCACCGTGTATGAAATCTAACAATGCGCTCATCGTCATCCTCGGCACCGTCA
CCCTGGATGCTGTAGGCATAGGCTTGGTTATGCCGGTACTGCCGGGCCTCTTGCGGGATATCGTCCATTC
CGACAGCATCGCCAGTCACTATGGCGTGCTGCTAGCGCTATATGCGTTGATGCAATTTCTATGCGCACCC
GTTCTCGGAGCACTGTCCGACCGCTTTGGCCGCCGCCCAGTCCTGCTCGCTTCGCTACTTGGAGCCACTA
TCGACTACGCGATCATGGCGACCACACCCGTCCTGTGGATTCTCTACGCCGGACGCATCGTGGCCGGCAT
CACCGGCGCCACAGGTGCGGTTGCTGGCGCCTATATCGCCGACATCACCGATGGGGAAGATCGGGCTCGC
CACTTCGGGCTCATGAGCGCTTGTTTCGGCGTGGGTATGGTGGCAGGCCCCGTGGCCGGGGGACTGTTGG
GCGCCATCTCCTTACATGCACCATTCCTTGCGGCGGCGGTGCTCAACGGCCTCAACCTACTACTGGGCTG
CTTCCTAATGCAGGAGTCGCATAAGGGAGAGCGCCGACCCATGCCCTTGAGAGCCTTCAACCCAGTCAGC
TCCTTCCGGTGGGCGCGGGGCATGACTATCGTCGCCGCACTTATGACTGTCTTCTTTATCATGCAACTCG
TAGGACAGGTGCCGGCAGCGCTCTGGGTCATTTTCGGCGAGGACCGCTTTCGCTGGAGCGCGACGATGAT
CGGCCTGTCGCTTGCGGTATTCGGAATCTTGCACGCCCTCGCTCAAGCCTTCGTCACTGGTCCCGCCACC
AAACGTTTCGGCGAGAAGCAGGCCATTATCGCCGGCATGGCGGCCGACGCGCTGGGCTACGTCTTGCTGG
CGTTCGCGACGCGAGGCTGGATGGCCTTCCCCATTATGATTCTTCTCGCTTCCGGCGGCATCGGGATGCC
CGCGTTGCAGGCCATGCTGTCCAGGCAGGTAGATGACGACCATCAGGGACAGCTTCAAGGATCGCTCGCG
GCTCTTACCA
Features (pLannotate 1.2.2; 6 found; start..end, strand, type, name):
    256..330     +  CDS            KanR (fragment): aminoglycoside phosphotransferase; aphA-3; confers resistance to kanamycin
    333..351     -  promoter       T7 promoter: promoter for bacteriophage T7 RNA polymerase
    777..1365    +  rep_origin     ori: high-copy-number ColE1/pMB1/pBR322/pUC origin of replication
   1437..1476    -  rep_origin     RSF ori (fragment): Plasmids containing the RSF 1030 origin of replication can be propagated in E. coli cells that contain additional plasmids with compatible origins.
   1492..1520    +  promoter       tet promoter: E. coli promoter for tetracycline efflux protein gene
   1568..158     +  CDS            TcR (across the origin): tetracycline efflux protein; tet; confers resistance to tetracycline
