[The description below was written by a language model from this plasmid's Addgene catalogue record and pLannotate feature annotations shown in this document.]
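Description:
RVD-AC9 is a small (about 2.6 kb) bacterial module plasmid from a library designed for one-step assembly of custom repeat-variable diresidue (RVD) arrays, the DNA-recognition repeats of TALE proteins. It is built on a tetracycline-selectable T vector ("TetR T vector"), with the synthetic insert placed at the TA cloning site. The insert is a dimer of two TALE repeats carrying the RVDs NI and HD, which by the standard TALE code recognise adenine and cytosine respectively. This matches the "AC" in the name, while the "9" marks the unit as intended for position 9 of the assembled array. The vector type is not specified in the record, and the restriction sites used for cloning or for releasing the module are recorded as unknown.

The annotated features describe only the backbone. They comprise a high-copy ColE1/pUC-type origin of replication and a tetracycline efflux gene (TcR) driven by the tet promoter, which spans the numbering origin of the circular sequence and provides selection in E. coli. Short fragments matching a kanamycin resistance gene and an RSF origin are also detected, and these are probably non-functional remnants of vector construction. A T7 promoter lies next to the kanamycin fragment. The RVD dimer itself was not annotated by the automated tool, so its exact coordinates are not given, although it presumably lies in the unannotated region between the T7 promoter and the origin.

The plasmid is not an expression construct. It serves as a positional building block that is combined with sibling modules to generate TALE arrays for tools such as DdCBE mitochondrial base editors, which the associated work applied to mtDNA editing in zebrafish.
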