Addgene plasmid #173256: RVD-AC9
Purpose: One-step assembly of custom RVD arrays to construct DdCBE, TALE, etc.
Depositing lab: Bin Shen. Depositing organization: Nanjing Medical University. Publication: Precision modeling of mitochondrial diseases in zebrafish via DdCBE-mediated mtDNA base editing. Guo J, Zhang X, Chen X, Sun H, Dai Y, Wang J, Qian X, Tan L, Lou X, Shen B. Cell Discov. 2021 Sep 3;7(1):78. doi: 10.1038/s41421-021-00307-9. PubMed 34480028.
Backbone
  Vector backbone: TetR T vector
  Vector type: Unspecified
Growth in bacteria
  Bacterial resistance: Tetracycline, 10 μg/mL
  Growth temperature: 37°C
  Growth strain: DH5alpha
  Copy number: High Copy
Gene/Insert
  Gene/Insert name: NI-HD dimer RVD at Position9
  Species: Synthetic
  Mutation: no
  Cloning method: Restriction Enzyme; 5′ cloning site Unknown (unknown if destroyed)
Terms and licenses: Academic/Nonprofit Terms; Industry Terms: Not Available to Industry
Depositor comments: RVD is inserted into TA site of TetR T vector
How to cite: RVD-AC9 was a gift from Bin Shen (Addgene plasmid # 173256 ; http://n2t.net/addgene:173256 ; RRID:Addgene_173256)
