>Addgene plasmid #173256 | RVD-AC9 | depositor partial sequence | sequence record 336211 | RVD flanked by two Bsa I sites
GGTCTCGTTCCAATATTGGTGGCAAACAGGCTCTTGAGACGGTTCAGCGCCTCCTTCCAGTTCTCTGTCA
AGCCCACGGACTCACCCCAGATCAAGTTGTAGCGATTGCTAGTCATGACGGTGGCAAACAGGCTCTTGAA
ACCGTCCAACGCCTTCTACCAGTTCTCTGTCAAGCCCACGGACTAACCCCAGCGCAAGTTGTAGCGATTG
CCTCTTGAGACC
